>Addgene plasmid #35139 | mCherry-Rab5DN(S34N) | addgene full sequence | sequence record 234043 | Addgene NGS Result
ATATATGGAGTTCCGCGTTACATAACTTACGGTAAATGGCCCGCCTGGCTGACCGCCCAACGACCCCCGC
CCATTGACGTCAATAATGACGTATGTTCCCATAGTAACGCCAATAGGGACTTTCCATTGACGTCAATGGG
TGGAGTATTTACGGTAAACTGCCCACTTGGCAGTACATCAAGTGTATCATATGCCAAGTACGCCCCCTAT
TGACGTCAATGACGGTAAATGGCCCGCCTGGCATTATGCCCAGTACATGACCTTATGGGACTTTCCTACT
TGGCAGTACATCTACGTATTAGTCATCGCTATTACCATGGTGATGCGGTTTTGGCAGTACATCAATGGGC
GTGGATAGCGGTTTGACTCACGGGGATTTCCAAGTCTCCACCCCATTGACGTCAATGGGAGTTTGTTTTG
GCACCAAAATCAACGGGACTTTCCAAAATGTCGTAACAACTCCGCCCCATTGACGCAAATGGGCGGTAGG
CGTGTACGGTGGGAGGTCTATATAAGCAGAGCTGGTTTAGTGAACCGTCAGATCCGCTAGCGCTACCGGT
CGCCACCATGGTGAGCAAGGGCGAGGAGGATAACATGGCCATCATCAAGGAGTTCATGCGCTTCAAGGTG
CACATGGAGGGCTCCGTGAACGGCCACGAGTTCGAGATCGAGGGCGAGGGCGAGGGCCGCCCCTACGAGG
GCACCCAGACCGCCAAGCTGAAGGTGACCAAGGGTGGCCCCCTGCCCTTCGCCTGGGACATCCTGTCCCC
TCAGTTCATGTACGGCTCCAAGGCCTACGTGAAGCACCCCGCCGACATCCCCGACTACTTGAAGCTGTCC
TTCCCCGAGGGCTTCAAGTGGGAGCGCGTGATGAACTTCGAGGACGGCGGCGTGGTGACCGTGACCCAGG
ACTCCTCCCTGCAGGACGGCGAGTTCATCTACAAGGTGAAGCTGCGCGGCACCAACTTCCCCTCCGACGG
CCCCGTAATGCAGAAGAAGACCATGGGCTGGGAGGCCTCCTCCGAGCGGATGTACCCCGAGGACGGCGCC
CTGAAGGGCGAGATCAAGCAGAGGCTGAAGCTGAAGGACGGCGGCCACTACGACGCTGAGGTCAAGACCA
CCTACAAGGCCAAGAAGCCCGTGCAGCTGCCCGGCGCCTACAACGTCAACATCAAGTTGGACATCACCTC
CCACAACGAGGACTACACCATCGTGGAACAGTACGAACGCGCCGAGGGCCGCCACTCCACCGGCGGCATG
GACGAGCTGTACAAGTCCGGACTCAGATCTCGAGCTCAAGCTTCTATGGCTAGTCGAGGCGCAACAAGAC
CCAACGGGCCAAATACTGGAAATAAAATATGCCAGTTCAAACTAGTACTTCTGGGAGAGTCCGCTGTTGG
CAAAAACAGCCTAGTGCTTCGTTTTGTGAAAGGCCAATTTCATGAATTTCAAGAGAGTACCATTGGGGCT
GCTTTTCTAACCCAAACTGTATGTCTTGATGACACTACAGTAAAGTTTGAAATATGGGATACAGCTGGTC
AAGAACGATACCATAGCCTAGCACCAATGTACTACAGAGGAGCACAAGCAGCCATAGTTGTATATGATAT
CACAAATGAGGAGTCCTTTGCAAGAGCAAAAAATTGGGTTAAAGAACTTCAGAGGCAAGCAAGTCCTAAC
ATTGTAATAGCTTTATCGGGAAACAAGGCCGACCTAGCAAATAAAAGAGCAGTAGATTTCCAGGAAGCAC
AGTCCTATGCAGATGACAATAGTTTATTATTCATGGAGACATCCGCTAAAACATCAATGAATGTAAATGA
AATATTCATGGCAATAGCTAAAAAATTGCCAAAGAATGAACCACAAAATCCAGGAGCAAATTCTGCCAGA
GGAAGAGGAGTAGACCTTACCGAACCCACACAACCAACCAGGAATCAGTGTTGTAGTAACTGAGGATCCA
CCGGATCTAGATAACTGATCATAATCAGCCATACCACATTTGTAGAGGTTTTACTTGCTTTAAAAAACCT
CCCACACCTCCCCCTGAACCTGAAACATAAAATGAATGCAATTGTTGTTGTTAACTTGTTTATTGCAGCT
TATAATGGTTACAAATAAAGCAATAGCATCACAAATTTCACAAATAAAGCATTTTTTTCACTGCATTCTA
GTTGTGGTTTGTCCAAACTCATCAATGTATCTTAACGCGTAAATTGTAAGCGTTAATATTTTGTTAAAAT
TCGCGTTAAATTTTTGTTAAATCAGCTCATTTTTTAACCAATAGGCCGAAATCGGCAAAATCCCTTATAA
ATCAAAAGAATAGACCGAGATAGGGT
[37 nt withheld, positions 2337-2373]
AAAGAACGTGGACTCCAACGTCAAAGG
[49 nt withheld, positions 2401-2449]
T
[91 nt withheld, positions 2451-2541]
G
[124 nt withheld, positions 2543-2666]
CAGGTGGCACTTTTCGGGGAAATGTGCGCGGAACCCCTATTTGTTTATTTTTCTAAATACATTCAAATAT
GTATCCGCTCATGAGACAATAACCCTGATAAATGCTTCAATAATATTGAAAAAGGAAGAGTCCTGAGGCG
GAAAGAACCAGCTGTGGAATGTGTGTCAGTTAGGGTGTGGAAAGTCCCCAGGCTCCCCAGCAGGCAGAAG
TATGCAAAGCATGCATCTCAATTAGTCAGCAACCAGGTGTGGAAAGTCCCCAGGCTCCCCAGCAGGCAGA
AGTATGCAAAGCATGCATCTCAATTAGTCAGCAACCATAGTCCCGCCCCTAACTCCGCCCATCCCGCCCC
TAACTCCGCCCAGTTCCGCCCATTCTCCGCCCCATGGCTGACTAATTTTTTTTATTTATGCAGAGGCCGA
GGCCGCCTCGGCCTCTGAGCTATTCCAGAAGTAGTGAGGAGGCTTTTTTGGAGGCCTAGGCTTTTGCAAA
GATCGATCAAGAGACAGGATGAGGATCGTTTCGCATGATTGAACAAGATGGATTGCACGCAGGTTCTCCG
GCCGCTTGGGTGGAGAGGCTATTCGGCTATGACTGGGCACAACAGACAATCGGCTGCTCTGATGCCGCCG
TGTTCCGGCTGTCAGCGCAGGGGCGCCCGGTTCTTTTTGTCAAGACCGACCTGTCCGGTGCCCTGAATGA
ACTGCAAGACGAGGCAGCGCGGCTATCGTGGCTGGCCACGACGGGCGTTCCTTGCGCAGCTGTGCTCGAC
GTTGTCACTGAAGCGGGAAGGGACTGGCTGCTATTGGGCGAAGTGCCGGGGCAGGATCTCCTGTCATCTC
ACCTTGCTCCTGCCGAGAAAGTATCCATCATGGCTGATGCAATGCGGCGGCTGCATACGCTTGATCCGGC
TACCTGCCCATTCGACCACCAAGCGAAACATCGCATCGAGCGAGCACGTACTCGGATGGAAGCCGGTCTT
GTCGATCAGGATGATCTGGACGAAGAGCATCAGGGGCTCGCGCCAGCCGAACTGTTCGCCAGGCTCAAGG
CGAGCATGCCCGACGGCGAGGATCTCGTCGTGACCCATGGCGATGCCTGCTTGCCGAATATCATGGTGGA
AAATGGCCGCTTTTCTGGATTCATCGACTGTGGCCGGCTGGGTGTGGCGGACCGCTATCAGGACATAGCG
TTGGCTACCCGTGATATTGCTGAAGAGCTTGGCGGCGAATGGGCTGACCGCTTCCTCGTGCTTTACGGTA
TCGCCGCTCCCGATTCGCAGCGCATCGCCTTCTATCGCCTTCTTGACGAGTTCTTCTGAGCGGGACTCTG
GGGTTCGAAATGACCGACCAAGCGACGCCCAACCTGCCATCACGAGATTTCGATTCCACCGCCGCCTTCT
ATGAAAGGTTGGGCTTCGGAATCGTTTTCCGGGACGCCGGCTGGATGATCCTCCAGCGCGGGGATCTCAT
GCTGGAGTTCTTCGCCCACCCTAGGGGGAGGCTAACTGAAACACGGAAGGAGACAATACCGGAAGGAACC
CGCGCTATGACGGCAATAAAAAGACAGAATAAAACGCACGGTGTTGGGTCGTTTGTTCATAAACGCGGGG
TTCGGTCCCAGGGCTGGCACTCTGTCGATACCCCACCGAGACCCCATTGGGGCCAATACGCCCGCGTTTC
TTCCTTTTCCCCACCCCACCCCCCAAGTTCGGGTGAAGGCCCAGGGCTCGCAGCCAACGTCGGGGCGGCA
GGCCCTGCCATAGCCTCAGGTTACTCATATATACTTTAGATTGATTTAAAACTTCATTTTTAATTTAAAA
GGATCTAGGTGAAGATCCTTTTTGATAATCTCATGACCAAAATCCCTTAACGTGAGTTTTCGTTCCACTG
AGCGTCAGACCCCGTAGAAAAGATCAAAGGATCTTCTTGAGATCCTTTTTTTCTGCGCGTAATCTGCTGC
TTGCAAACAAAAAAACCACCGCTACCAGCGGTGGTTTGTTTGCCGGATCAAGAGCTACCAACTCTTTTTC
CGAAGGTAACTGGCTTCAGCAGAGCGCAGATACCAAATACTGTTCTTCTAGTGTAGCCGTAGTTAGGCCA
CCACTTCAAGAACTCTGTAGCACCGCCTACATACCTCGCTCTGCTAATCCTGTTACCAGTGGCTGCTGCC
AGTGGCGATAAGTCGTGTCTTACCGGGTTGGACTCAAGACGATAGTTACCGGATAAGGCGCAGCGGTCGG
GCTGAACGGGGGGTTCGTGCACACAGCCCAGCTTGGAGCGAACGACCTACACCGAACTGAGATACCTACA
GCGTGAGCTATGAGAAAGCGCCACGCTTCCCGAAGGGAGAAAGGCGGACAGGTATCCGGTAAGCGGCAGG
GTCGGAACAGGAGAGCGCACGAGGGAGCTTCCAGGGGGAAACGCCTGGTATCTTTATAGTCCTGTCGGGT
TTCGCCACCTCTGACTTGAGCGTCGATTTTTGTGATGCTCGTCAGGGGGGCGGAGCCTATGGAAAAACGC
CAGCAACGCGGCCTTTTTACGGTTCCTGGCCTTTTGCTGGCCTTTTGCTCACATGTTCTTTCCTGCGTTA
TCCCCTGATTCTGTGGATAACCGTATTACCGCCATGCATTAGTTATTAATAGTAATCAATTACGGGGTCA
TTAGTTCATAGCCC
Features (pLannotate 1.2.2; 16 found; start..end, strand, type, name):
     16..319     +  enhancer       CMV enhancer: human cytomegalovirus immediate early enhancer
    320..523     +  promoter       CMV promoter: human cytomegalovirus (CMV) immediate early promoter
    568..1275    +  CDS            mCherry: mCherry is a basic (constitutively fluorescent) red fluorescent protein published in 2004, derived from Discosoma sp.. It is reported to be a very rapidly-maturing monomer with low acid sensitivity.
   1276..1304    +  misc_feature   MCS (fragment): multiple cloning site
   1306..1950    +  CDS            RAB5A: RAB5A_HUMAN - Also known as RAB5. Experimental evidence at protein level: Swiss-Prot protein existence level 1. Small GTPase which cycles between active GTP-bound and inactive GDP-bound states. In its active state, binds to a variety of effector proteins to regulate cellular responses such as of intracellular membrane trafficking, from the formation of transport vesicles to their fusion with membranes. Active GTP-bound form is able to recruit to membranes different sets of downstream effectors directly responsible for vesicle formation, movement, tethering and fusion. RAB5A is required for the
   1976..2060    +  CDS            large T antigen (fragment): large T antigen from SV40 (simian virus 40)
   2083..2204    +  polyA_signal   SV40 poly(A) signal: SV40 polyadenylation signal
   2238..2666    -  rep_origin     f1 ori (sequence partly withheld): f1 bacteriophage origin of replication; arrow indicates direction of (+) strand synthesis
   2693..2797    +  promoter       AmpR promoter: bla
   2799..3156    +  promoter       SV40 promoter: SV40 enhancer and early promoter
   3191..3985    +  CDS            NeoR/KanR: aminoglycoside phosphotransferase from Tn5; aph(3')-II (or nptII); confers resistance to neomycin, kanamycin, and G418 (Geneticin®)
   4006..4158    +  CDS            ble (fragment): BLE_KLEPN - Experimental evidence at protein level: Swiss-Prot protein existence level 1. Binding protein with a strong affinity to the bleomycin family of antibiotics. Binds to CL990; an antimitotic-antibiotic compound. From Klebsiella pneumoniae.
   4217..4264    +  polyA_signal   HSV TK poly(A) signal: herpes simplex virus thymidine kinase polyadenylation signal (Cole and Stacy, 1985)
   4355..4371    -  polyA_signal   bGH poly(A) signal (fragment): bovine growth hormone polyadenylation signal
   4593..5181    +  rep_origin     ori: high-copy-number ColE1/pMB1/pBR322/pUC origin of replication
   5296..5340    +  enhancer       CMV enhancer (fragment): human cytomegalovirus immediate early enhancer
