[The description below was written by a language model from this plasmid's Addgene catalogue record and pLannotate feature annotations shown in this document.]
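Description:
mCherry-Rab5DN(S34N) is a mammalian expression plasmid built on the Clontech pmCherry-C1 backbone that produces a red fluorescent fusion of a dominant-negative human Rab5a. The sequenced record is about 5.3 kb. Transcription is driven by the human cytomegalovirus immediate early enhancer and promoter, followed by the mCherry coding sequence, a short remnant of the multiple cloning site that acts as a linker, and the RAB5A open reading frame cloned between XhoI and BamHI, so that mCherry sits at the N terminus of the GTPase. An SV40 polyadenylation signal terminates the transcript. Placing the tag at the N terminus leaves free the C-terminal end of the Rab, where Rab proteins are normally prenylated for membrane attachment.

The backbone carries a high-copy ColE1/pUC-type origin for propagation in E. coli and an f1 origin. A single NeoR/KanR (Tn5 aminoglycoside phosphotransferase) gene serves both hosts: a bacterial bla-type promoter provides kanamycin resistance in bacteria, while the adjacent SV40 enhancer/early promoter and HSV TK poly(A) signal allow G418 selection of transfected mammalian cells. The short large T antigen, ble and bGH poly(A) fragments in the annotation look like partial matches to backbone sequence rather than functional elements.

Rab5a is a small GTPase that cycles between GTP- and GDP-bound states to control early endocytic membrane trafficking. The S34N substitution is recorded as dominant negative, a class of mutation generally understood to favour the inactive state and interfere with endogenous Rab5 function. The construct therefore lets transfected cells be identified by red fluorescence while Rab5 signalling is inhibited. The associated study concerned Rab5-dependent recruitment of phosphoinositide phosphatases to phagosomes.
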