Addgene plasmid #35139: mCherry-Rab5DN(S34N)
Depositing lab: Sergio Grinstein. Depositing organization: Hospital for Sick Children. Publication: Recruitment of OCRL and Inpp5B to phagosomes by Rab5 and APPL1 depletes phosphoinositides and attenuates Akt signaling. Bohdanowicz M, Balkin DM, De Camilli P, Grinstein S. Mol Biol Cell. 2012 Jan;23(1):176-87. Epub 2011 Nov 9. 10.1091/mbc.E11-06-0489 PubMed 22072788.
Backbone
  Vector backbone: pmCherry-C1
  Backbone manufacturer: Clontech
  Backbone size w/o insert (bp): 4722
  Vector type: Mammalian Expression
  Selectable markers: Neomycin (select with G418)
Growth in bacteria
  Bacterial resistance: Kanamycin, 50 μg/mL
  Growth temperature: 37°C
  Growth strain: DH5alpha
  Copy number: High Copy
Gene/Insert
  Gene/Insert name: Rab5a
  Species: H. sapiens (human)
  Mutation: Dominant Negative- S34N
  Entrez Gene: RAB5A (a.k.a. RAB5)
  Promoter: CMV
  Tag / fusion protein: mCherry (N terminal on backbone)
  Cloning method: Restriction Enzyme; 5′ cloning site XhoI (unknown if destroyed); 3′ cloning site BamHI (unknown if destroyed)
  Sequencing primers: 5′ mCherry-F
Terms and licenses: Academic/Nonprofit Terms; Industry Terms: Not Available to Industry
How to cite: mCherry-Rab5DN(S34N) was a gift from Sergio Grinstein (Addgene plasmid # 35139 ; http://n2t.net/addgene:35139 ; RRID:Addgene_35139)
