>Addgene plasmid #35139 | mCherry-Rab5DN(S34N) | addgene partial sequence | sequence record 43444 | mCherry-F 5'-ccccgtaatgcagaagaaga-3'
CCCCGAGGACGGCGCCCTGAAGGGCGAGATCAAGCAGAGGCTGAAGCTGAAGGACGGCGGCCACTACGAC
GCTGAGGTCAAGACCACCTACAAGGCCAAGAAGCCCGTGCAGCTGCCCGGCGCCTACAACGTCAACATCA
AGTTGGACATCACCTCCCACAACGAGGACTACACCATCGTGGAACAGTACGAACGCGCCGAGGGCCGCCA
CTCCACCGGCGGCATGGACGAGCTGTACAAGTCCGGACTCAGATCTCGAGCTCAAGCTTCTATGGCTAGT
CGAGGCGCAACAAGACCCAACGGGCCAAATACTGGAAATAAAATATGCCAGTTCAAACTAGTACTTCTGG
GAGAGTCCGCTGTTGGCAAAAACAGCCTAGTGCTTCGTTTTGTGAAAGGCCAATTTCATGAATTTCAAGA
GAGTACCATTGGGGCTGCTTTTCTAACCCAAACTGTATGTCTTGATGACACTACAGTAAAGTTTGAAATA
TGGGATACAGCTGGTCAAGAACGATACCATAGCCTAGCACCAATGTACTACAGAGGAGCACAAGCAGCCA
TAGTTGTATATGATATCACAAATGAGGAGTCCTTTGCAAGAGCAAAAAATTGGGTTAAAGAACTTCAGAG
GCAAGCAAGTCCTAACATTGTAATAGCTTTATCGGGAAACAAGGCCGACCTAGCAAATAAAAGAGCAGTA
GATTTCCAGGAAGCACAGTCCTATGCAGATGACAATAGTTTATTATTCATGGAGACATCCGCTAAAACAT
CAATGAATGTAAATGAAATATTCATGGCAATAGCTAAAAAATTGCCAAAG
